>Addgene plasmid #24732 | pDONR221-hSOX10-Val15AlafsX11 | addgene partial sequence | sequence record 29999 | 24732 with M13pUC-fwd
TATGATTTTATTTTGACTGATAGTGACCTGNTTCGTTTGCAACAAATTGATGAGCAATGCTTTTTTATAA
TGCCAACTTTGTACAAAAAAGCAGGCTCCATGGCGGAGGAGCAGGACCTATCGGAGGTGGAGCTGAGCCC
CGCTGCCTGTCCCCGGGGAGCGCGCCCTCGCTAGGGCCCGACGGCGGCGGCGGCGGATCGGGCCTGCGAG
CCAGCCCGGGGCCAGGCGAGCTGGGCAAGGTCAAGAAGGAGCAGCAGGACGGCGAGGCGGACGATGACAA
GTTCCCCGTGTGCATCCGCGAGGCCGTCAGCCAGGTGCTCAGCGGCTACGACTGGACGCTGGTGCCCATG
CCCGTGCGCGTCAACGGCGCCAGCAAAAGCAAGCCGCACGTCAAGCGGCCCATGAACGCCTTCATGGTGT
GGGCTCAGGCAGCGCGCAGGAAGCTCGCGGACCAGTACCCGCACCTGCACAACGCTGAGCTCAGCAAGAC
GCTGGGCAAGCTCTGGAGGCTGCTGAACGAAAGTGACAAGCGCCCCTTCATCGAGGAGGCTGAGCGGCTC
CGTATGCAGCACAAGAAAGACCACCCGGACTACAAGTACCAGCCCAGGCGGCGGAAGAACGGGAAGGCCG
CCCAGGGCGAGGCGGAGTGCCCCGGTGGGGAGGCCGAGCAAGGTGGGACCGCCGCCATCCAGGCCCACTA
CAAGAGCGCCCACTTGGACCACCGGCACCCAGGAGAGGGCTCCCCCATGTCAGATGGGAACCCCGAGCAC
CCCTCAGGCCAGAGCCATGGCCCACCCACCCCTCCAACCACCCCGAAGACAGAGCTGCAGTCGGGCAAGG
CAGACCCGAA
