[The description below was written by a language model from this plasmid's Addgene catalogue record.]
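Description:
pDONR221-hSOX10-Val15AlafsX11 is a Gateway-format clone built in the Invitrogen pDONR221 backbone (2576 bp without insert), carrying a mutant human SOX10 coding sequence. It is a high-copy bacterial plasmid selected with kanamycin. No feature table is supplied, so the origin of replication and other backbone elements are not itemised in the record. The insert was introduced by Gateway recombination. The catalogue lists the flanking sites as attP1 and attP2, "not destroyed", although a BP reaction into a donor vector normally produces attL-flanked entry clones, so the exact identity of the sites should be checked against the sequence. M13 forward and reverse priming sites flank the insert for sequence verification.

The 1348 bp insert derives from the human SOX10 cDNA (SRY-box 10, a transcription factor gene linked by its aliases to Waardenburg syndrome types WS2E and WS4). It carries a deletion that shifts the reading frame and truncates the protein early. The construct name describes this as a valine-to-alanine change at residue 15 followed by a stop 11 codons later, whereas the mutation field says "deleted amino acids 44-62". These may reflect nucleotide rather than residue numbering, but the record does not resolve the discrepancy. The record lists no promoter, tag or reporter, consistent with a donor/entry-type plasmid that is not itself an expression vector.

The plasmid is associated with a study of MITF-pathway mutations in melanoma. It presumably serves as a shuttle for moving this SOX10 variant into Gateway destination vectors for functional comparison with the wild-type protein.
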