Addgene plasmid #24732: pDONR221-hSOX10-Val15AlafsX11
Depositing lab: William Pavan. Depositing organization: National Human Genome Research Institute (NHGRI). Publication: Frequent mutations in the MITF pathway in melanoma. Cronin JC, Wunderlich J, Loftus SK, Prickett TD, Wei X, Ridd K, Vemula S, Burrell AS, Agrawal NS, Lin JC, Banister CE, Buckhaults P, Rosenberg SA, Bastian BC, Pavan WJ, Samuels Y. Pigment Cell Melanoma Res. 2009 Aug . 22(4):435-44. 10.1111/j.1755-148X.2009.00578.x PubMed 19422606.
Backbone
  Vector backbone: pDONR221
  Backbone manufacturer: Invitrogen
  Backbone size w/o insert (bp): 2576
  Vector type: Gateway Donor Vector
Growth in bacteria
  Bacterial resistance: Kanamycin, 50 μg/mL
  Growth temperature: 37°C
  Growth strain: DH5alpha
  Copy number: High Copy
Gene/Insert
  Gene/Insert name: (sex determining region Y)-box 10 (alt names: Sox10; SRY-box10; Dom)
  Species: H. sapiens (human)
  Insert size (bp): 1348
  Mutation: deleted amino acids 44-62. deletion/frameshift and early truncation of the Sox10 protein
  GenBank ID: BC002824
  Entrez Gene: SOX10 (a.k.a. DOM, PCWH, SOX-10, WS2E, WS4, WS4C)
  Cloning method: Gateway Cloning; 5′ cloning site none/attP1 (not destroyed); 3′ cloning site none/attP2 (not destroyed)
  Sequencing primers: 5′ M13F; 3′ M13R
Terms and licenses: Academic/Nonprofit Terms; Industry Terms: Not Available to Industry
How to cite: pDONR221-hSOX10-Val15AlafsX11 was a gift from William Pavan (Addgene plasmid # 24732 ; http://n2t.net/addgene:24732 ; RRID:Addgene_24732)
